>Addgene plasmid #103469 | LSB-hsa-miR-34c-5p | depositor full sequence | sequence record 195987 | Full Sequence
AATTGAGGGGATAACGCAGGAAAGAACATGTGAGCAAAAGGCCAGCAAAAGGCCAGGAACCGTAAAAAGG
CCGCGTTGCTGGCGTTTTTCCATAGGCTCCGCCCCCCTGACGAGCATCACAAAAATCGACGCTCAAGTCA
GAGGTGGCGAAACCCGACAGGACTATAAAGATACCAGGCGTTTCCCCCTGGAAGCTCCCTCGTGCGCTCT
CCTGTTCCGACCCTGCCGCTTACCGGATACCTGTCCGCCTTTCTCCCTTCGGGAAGCGTGGCGCTTTCTC
ATAGCTCACGCTGTAGGTATCTCAGTTCGGTGTAGGTCGTTCGCTCCAAGCTGGGCTGTGTGCACGAACC
CCCCGTTCAGCCCGACCGCTGCGCCTTATCCGGTAACTATCGTCTTGAGTCCAACCCGGTAAGACACGAC
TTATCGCCACTGGCAGCAGCCACTGGTAACAGGATTAGCAGAGCGAGGTATGTAGGCGGTGCTACAGAGT
TCTTGAAGTGGTGGCCTAACTACGGCTACACTAGAAGAACAGTATTTGGTATCTGCGCTCTGCTGAAGCC
AGTTACCTTCGGAAAAAGAGTTGGTAGCTCTTGATCCGGCAAACAAACCACCGCTGGTAGCGGTGGTTTT
TTTGTTTGCAAGCAGCAGATTACGCGCAGAAAAAAAGGATCTCAAGAAGATCCTTTGATCTTTTCTACGG
GGTCTGACGCTCAGTGGAACGAAAACTCACGTTAAGGGATTTTGGTCATGAGATTATCAAAAAGGATCTT
CACCTAGATCCTTTTAAATTAAAAATGAAGTTTTAAATCAATCTAAAGTATATATGAGTAAACTTGGTCT
GACAGTTACCAATGCTTAATCAGTGAGGCACCTATCTCAGCGATCTGTCTATTTCGTTCATCCATAGTTG
CCTGACTCCCCGTCGTGTAGATAACTACGATACGGGAGGGCTTACCATCTGGCCCCAGTGCTGCAATGAT
ACCGCGAGAACCACGCTCACCGGCTCCAGATTTATCAGCAATAAACCAGCCAGCCGGAAGGGCCGAGCGC
AGAAGTGGTCCTGCAACTTTATCCGCCTCCATCCAGTCTATTAATTGTTGCCGGGAAGCTAGAGTAAGTA
GTTCGCCAGTTAATAGTTTGCGCAACGTTGTTGCCATTGCTACAGGCATCGTGGTGTCACGCTCGTCGTT
TGGTATGGCTTCATTCAGCTCCGGTTCCCAACGATCAAGGCGAGTTACATGATCCCCCATGTTGTGCAAA
AAAGCGGTTAGCTCCTTCGGTCCTCCGATCGTTGTCAGAAGTAAGTTGGCCGCAGTGTTATCACTCATGG
TTATGGCAGCACTGCATAATTCTCTTACTGTCATGCCATCCGTAAGATGCTTTTCTGTGACTGGTGAGTA
CTCAACCAAGTCATTCTGAGAATAGTGTATGCGGCGACCGAGTTGCTCTTGCCCGGCGTCAATACGGGAT
AATACCGCGCCACATAGCAGAACTTTAAAAGTGCTCATCATTGGAAAACGTTCTTCGGGGCGAAAACTCT
CAAGGATCTTACCGCTGTTGAGATCCAGTTCGATGTAACCCACTCGTGCACCCAACTGATCTTCAGCATC
TTTTACTTTCACCAGCGTTTCTGGGTGAGCAAAAACAGGAAGGCAAAATGCCGCAAAAAAGGGAATAAGG
GCGACACGGAAATGTTGAATACTCATACTCTTCCTTTTTCAATATTATTGAAGCATTTATCAGGGTTATT
GTCTCATGAGCGGATACATATTTGAATGTAGCTCCGAATTTCTCGAGGGCTTGTCGACGACGGCGGTCTC
CGTCGTCAGGATCATGAATTCGACCCGCCTGCCACCATGACCGAGTACAAGCCCACGGTGCGCCTCGCCA
CCCGCGACGACGTCCCCCGGGCCGTACGCACCCTCGCCGCCGCGTTCGCCGACTACCCCGCCACGCGCCA
CACCGTCGACCCGGACCGCCACATCGAGCGGGTCACCGAGCTGCAAGAACTCTTCCTCACGCGCGTCGGG
CTCGACATCGGCAAGGTGTGGGTCGCGGACGACGGCGCCGCGGTGGCGGTCTGGACCACGCCGGAGAGCG
TCGAAGCGGGGGCGGTGTTCGCCGAGATCGGCCCGCGCATGGCCGAGTTGAGCGGTTCCCGGCTGGCCGC
GCAGCAACAGATGGAAGGCCTCCTGGCGCCGCACCGGCCCAAGGAGCCCGCGTGGTTCCTGGCCACCGTC
GGCGTCTCGCCCGACCACCAGGGCAAGGGTCTGGGCAGCGCCGTCGTGCTCCCCGGAGTGGAGGCGGCCG
AGCGCGCCGGGGTGCCCGCCTTCCTGGAGACATCCGCGCCCCGCAACCTCCCCTTCTACGAGCGGCTCGG
CTTCACCGTCACCGCCGACGTCGAGGTGCCCGAAGGACCGCGCACCTGGTGCATGACCCGCAAGCCCGGT
GCCTGATACGCGTGAATTCACTCCTCAGGTGCAGGCTGCCTATCAGAAGGTGGTGGCTGGTGTGGCCAAT
GCCCTGGCTCACAAATACCACTGAGATCTTTTTCCCTCTGCCAAAAATTATGGGGACATCATGAAGCCCC
TTGAGCATCTGACTTCTGGCTAATAAAGGAAATTTATTTTCATTGCAATAGTGTGTTGGAATTTTTTGTG
TCTCTCACTCGGAAGGACATATGGGAGGGCAAATCATTTAAAACATCAGAATGAGTATTTGGTTTAGAGT
TTGGCAACATATGCCCATATGCTGGCTGCCATGAACAAAGGTTGGCTATAAAGAGGTCATCAGTATATGA
AACAGCCCCCTGCTGTCCATTCCTTATTCCATAGAAAAGCCTTGACTTGAGGTTAGATTTTTTTTATATT
TTGTTTTGTGTTATTTTTTTCTTTAACATCCCTAAAATTTTCCTTACATGTTTTACTAGCCAGATTTTTC
CTCCTCTCCTGACTACTCCCAGTCATAGCTGTCCCTCTTCTCTTATGGAGATCCCTCGACCTGCAGCCCA
AGCTTGAATTCTCTAGAATTACCCTGTTATCCCTATGCTTGGTTTACCGAGCTCTTATTGGTTTTCAAAC
TTCATTGACTGTGCCCAACGCGCCTGGGAGCTCACGGGGACAGCCCCCCCCCAAAGCCCCCAGGGATGTA
ATTACGTCCCTCCCCCGCTAGGGGGCAGCAGCGAGCCGCCCGGGGCTCCGCTCCGGTCCGGCGCTCCCCC
CGCATCCCCGAGCCGGCAGCGTGCGGGGACAGCCCGGGCACGGGGAAGGTGGCACGGGATCGCTTTCCTC
TGAACGCTTCTCGCTGCTCTTTGAGCCTGCAGACACCTGGGGGGATACGGGGAAAAAGCTAGGCTGAAAG
ACCGGTTCTTAGAATGACACGCGCCTGGGAGCTCACGGGGACAGCCCCCCCCCAAAGCCCCCAGGGATGT
AATTACGTCCCTCCCCCGCTAGGGGGCAGCAGCGAGCCGCCCGGGGCTCCGCTCCGGTCCGGCGCTCCCC
CCGCATCCCCGAGCCGGCAGCGTGCGGGGACAGCCCGGGCACGGGGAAGGTGGCACGGGATCGCTTTCCT
CTGAACGCTTCTCGCTGCTCTTTGAGCCTGCAGACACCTGGGGGGATACGGGGAAAAAGCTAACTTCTGA
GACGACAACTTTGTATAGAAAAGTTGGCTCCGAATTCGCCCTTGACAGCAGAGATCCAGTTTGGTTAATT
AATTGGCTCCGGTGCCCGTCAGTGGGCAGAGCGCACATCGCCCACAGTCCCCGAGAAGTTGTGGGGAGGG
GTCGGCAATTGAACCGGTGCCTAGAGAAGGTGGCGCGGGGTAAACTGGGAAAGTGATGTCGTGTACTGGC
TCCGCCTTTTTCCCGAGGGTGGGGGAGAACCGTATATAAGTGCAGTAGTCGCCGTGAACGTTCTTTTTCG
CAACGGGTTTGCCGCCAGAACACAGGTAAGTGCCGTGTGTGGTTCCCGCGGGCCTGGCCTCTTTACGGGT
TATGGCCCTTGCGTGCCTTGAATTACTTCCACCTGGCTGCAGTACGTGATTCTTGATCCCGAGCTTCGGG
TTGGAAGTGGGTGGGAGAGTTCGAGGCCTTGCGCTTAAGGAGCCCCTTCGCCTCGTGCTTGAGTTGAGGC
CTGGCCTGGGCGCTGGGGCCGCCGCGTGCGAATCTGGTGGCACCTTCGCGCCTGTCTCGCTGCTTTCGAT
AAGTCTCTAGCCATTTAAAATTTTTGATGACCTGCTGCGACGCTTTTTTTCTGGCAAGATAGTCTTGTAA
ATGCGGGCCAAGATCTGCACACTGGTATTTCGGTTTTTGGGGCCGCGGGCGGCGACGGGGCCCGTGCGTC
CCAGCGCACATGTTCGGCGAGGCGGGGCCTGCGAGCGCGGCCACCGAGAATCGGACGGGGGTAGTCTCAA
GCTGGCCGGCCTGCTCTGGTGCCTGGCCTCGCGCCGCCGTGTATCGCCCCGCCCTGGGCGGCAAGGCTGG
CCCGGTCGGCACCAGTTGCGTGAGCGGAAAGATGGCCGCTTCCCGGCCCTGCTGCAGGGAGCTCAAAATG
GAGGACGCGGCGCTCGGGAGAGCGGGCGGGTGAGTCACCCACACAAAGGAAAAGGGCCTTTCCGTCCTCA
GCCGTCGCTTCATGTGACTCCACGGAGTACCGGGCGCCGTCCAGGCACCTCGATTAGTTCTCGAGCTTTT
GGAGTACGTCGTCTTTAGGTTGGGGGGAGGGGTTTTATGCGATGGAGTTTCCCCACACTGAGTGGGTGGA
GACTGAAGTTAGGCCAGCTTGGCACTTGATGTAATTCTCCTTGGAATTTGCCCTTTTTGAGTTTGGATCT
TGGTTCATTCTCAAGCCTCAGACAGTGGTTCAAAGTTTTTTTCTTCCATTTCAGGTGTCGTGAGAAGGGC
GAATTCGACCCAAGTTTGTACAAAAAAGCAGGCTGGATCCAGGTGCCACCATGGTGAGCGAGCTGATTAA
GGAGAACATGCACATGAAGCTGTACATGGAGGGCACCGTGAACAACCACCACTTCAAGTGCACATCCGAG
GGCGAAGGCAAGCCCTACGAGGGCACCCAGACCATGAGAATCAAGGCGGTCGAGGGCGGCCCTCTCCCCT
TCGCCTTCGACATCCTGGCTACCAGCTTCATGTACGGCAGCAAAACCTTCATCAACCACACCCAGGGCAT
CCCCGACTTCTTTAAGCAGTCCTTCCCCGAGGGCTTCACATGGGAGAGAGTCACCACATACGAAGATGGG
GGCGTGCTGACCGCTACCCAGGACACCAGCCTCCAGGACGGCTGCCTCATCTACAACGTCAAGATCAGAG
GGGTGAACTTCCCATCCAACGGCCCTGTGATGCAGAAGAAAACACTCGGCTGGGAGGCCTCCACCGAGAC
ACTGTACCCCGCTGACGGCGGCCTGGAAGGCAGAGCCGACATGGCCCTGAAGCTCGTGGGCGGGGGCCAC
CTGATCTGCAACCTTAAGACCACATACAGATCCAAGAAACCCGCTAAGAACCTCAAGATGCCCGGCGTCT
ACTATGTGGACAGGAGACTGGAAAGAATCAAGGAGGCCGACAAAGAGACATACGTCGAGCAGCACGAGGT
GGCTGTGGCCAGATACTGCGACCTCCCTAGCAAACTGGGGCACAAACTTAATTGAGAATTCTACCACCCA
GCTTTCTTGTACAAAGTGGTACGTCTCAAGACCAGAGGTCTCTGCTTCTTAAGTTGCAATCAGCTAACTA
CACTGCCTGCAATCAGCTAACTACACTGCCTGCAATCAGCTAACTACACTGCCTGCAATCAGCTAACTAC
ACTGCCTCAACCAGAAGAGACCTGTGCTTCACTCCTCAGGTGCAGGCTGCCTATCAGAAGGTGGTGGCTG
GTGTGGCCAATGCCCTGGCTCACAAATACCACTGAGATCTTTTTCCCTCTGCCAAAAATTATGGGGACAT
CATGAAGCCCCTTGAGCATCTGACTTCTGGCTAATAAAGGAAATTTATTTTCATTGCAATAGTGTGTTGG
AATTTTTTGTGTCTCTCACTCGGAAGGACATATGGGAGGGCAAATCATTTAAAACATCAGAATGAGTATT
TGGTTTAGAGTTTGGCAACATATGCCCATATGCTGGCTGCCATGAACAAAGGTTGGCTATAAAGAGGTCA
TCAGTATATGAAACAGCCCCCTGCTGTCCATTCCTTATTCCATAGAAAAGCCTTGACTTGAGGTTAGATT
TTTTTTATATTTTGTTTTGTGTTATTTTTTTCTTTAACATCCCTAAAATTTTCCTTACATGTTTTACTAG
CCAGATTTTTCCTCCTCTCCTGACTACTCCCAGTCATAGCTGTCCCTCTTCTCTTATGGAGATCCCGAGC
GGTGCGTTTTTATGCTTGTAGTATTGTATAATGTTTTTAAGATCCAAGCTTCTGACCTCTTCTCTTCCTC
CCACAGGGCCTCGAGACAATTGCATCGATGGTACCAGTGAAAGTCTGCAATGAATTCGAGTTGGCGCGCC
TGTCATTCTAAATCTCTCTTTCAGCCTAAAGCTTTTTCCCCGTATCCCCCCAGGTGTCTGCAGGCTCAAA
GAGCAGCGAGAAGCGTTCAGAGGAAAGCGATCCCGTGCCACCTTCCCCGTGCCCGGGCTGTCCCCGCACG
CTGCCGGCTCGGGGATGCGGGGGGAGCGCCGGACCGGAGCGGAGCCCCGGGCGGCTCGCTGCTGCCCCCT
AGCGGGGGAGGGACGTAATTACATCCCTGGGGGCTTTGGGAGGGGGCTGTCCCCGTGAGCTCCCAGGCGC
GCCTGTCATTCTAAATCTCTCTTTCAGCCTAAAGCTTTTTCCCCGTATCCCCCCAGGTGTCTGCAGGCTC
AAAGAGCAGCGAGAAGCGTTCAGAGGAAAGCGATCCCGTGCCACCTTCCCCGTGCCCGGGCTGTCCCCGC
ACGCTGCCGGCTCGGGGATGCGGGGGGAGCGCCGGACCGGAGCGGAGCCCCGGGCGGCTCGCTGCTGCCC
CCTAGCGGGGGAGGGACGTAATTACATCCCTGGGGGCTTTGGGGGGGGGCTGTCCCCGTGAGCTCCCAGG
CGCGCCAACTCGGTACCGTATCGATGTCGACGTTAACGCTAGTGATATCAACTTTGTATAGAAAAGTTGG
CTCCGAATTCGCCCTTGACAGCAGAGATCCAGTTTGGTTAATTAATTGGCTCCGGTGCCCGTCAGTGGGC
AGAGCGCACATCGCCCACAGTCCCCGAGAAGTTGTGGGGAGGGGTCGGCAATTGAACCGGTGCCTAGAGA
AGGTGGCGCGGGGTAAACTGGGAAAGTGATGTCGTGTACTGGCTCCGCCTTTTTCCCGAGGGTGGGGGAG
AACCGTATATAAGTGCAGTAGTCGCCGTGAACGTTCTTTTTCGCAACGGGTTTGCCGCCAGAACACAGGT
AAGTGCCGTGTGTGGTTCCCGCGGGCCTGGCCTCTTTACGGGTTATGGCCCTTGCGTGCCTTGAATTACT
TCCACCTGGCTGCAGTACGTGATTCTTGATCCCGAGCTTCGGGTTGGAAGTGGGTGGGAGAGTTCGAGGC
CTTGCGCTTAAGGAGCCCCTTCGCCTCGTGCTTGAGTTGAGGCCTGGCCTGGGCGCTGGGGCCGCCGCGT
GCGAATCTGGTGGCACCTTCGCGCCTGTCTCGCTGCTTTCGATAAGTCTCTAGCCATTTAAAATTTTTGA
TGACCTGCTGCGACGCTTTTTTTCTGGCAAGATAGTCTTGTAAATGCGGGCCAAGATCTGCACACTGGTA
TTTCGGTTTTTGGGGCCGCGGGCGGCGACGGGGCCCGTGCGTCCCAGCGCACATGTTCGGCGAGGCGGGG
CCTGCGAGCGCGGCCACCGAGAATCGGACGGGGGTAGTCTCAAGCTGGCCGGCCTGCTCTGGTGCCTGGC
CTCGCGCCGCCGTGTATCGCCCCGCCCTGGGCGGCAAGGCTGGCCCGGTCGGCACCAGTTGCGTGAGCGG
AAAGATGGCCGCTTCCCGGCCCTGCTGCAGGGAGCTCAAAATGGAGGACGCGGCGCTCGGGAGAGCGGGC
GGGTGAGTCACCCACACAAAGGAAAAGGGCCTTTCCGTCCTCAGCCGTCGCTTCATGTGACTCCACGGAG
TACCGGGCGCCGTCCAGGCACCTCGATTAGTTCTCGAGCTTTTGGAGTACGTCGTCTTTAGGTTGGGGGG
AGGGGTTTTATGCGATGGAGTTTCCCCACACTGAGTGGGTGGAGACTGAAGTTAGGCCAGCTTGGCACTT
GATGTAATTCTCCTTGGAATTTGCCCTTTTTGAGTTTGGATCTTGGTTCATTCTCAAGCCTCAGACAGTG
GTTCAAAGTTTTTTTCTTCCATTTCAGGTGTCGTGAGAAGGGCGAATTCGACCCAAGTTTGTACAAAAAA
GCAGGCTCGCCACCATGGTGAGCAAGGGCGAGGAGCTGTTCACCGGGGTGGTGCCCATCCTGGTCGAGCT
GGACGGCGACGTAAACGGCCACAAGTTCAGCGTGAGGGGCGAGGGCGAGGGCGATGCCACCAACGGCAAG
CTGACCCTGAAGTTCATCTGCACCACCGGCAAGCTGCCCGTGCCCTGGCCCACCCTCGTGACCACCCTGA
GCCACGGCGTGCAGTGCTTCGCCCGCTACCCCGACCACATGAAGCAGCACGACTTCTTCAAGTCCGCCAT
GCCCGAAGGCTACGTCCAGGAGCGCACCATCTTCTTCAAGGACGACGGCACCTACAAGACCCGCGCCGAG
GTGAAGTTCGAGGGCGACACCCTAGTGAACCGCATCGAGCTGAAGGGCGTCGACTTCAAGGAGGACGGCA
ACATCCTGGGGCACAAGCTGGAGTACAACTTCAACAGCCACAACATCTATATCATGGCCGTCAAGCAGAA
GAACGGCATCAAGGTGAACTTCAAGATCCGCCACAACGTGGAGGACGGCAGCGTGCAGCTCGCCGACCAC
TACCAGCAGAACACCCCCATCGGCGACGGCCCCGTGCTGCTGCCCGACAGCCACTACCTGAGCACCCAGT
CCGTGCTGAGCAAAGACCCCAACGAGAAGCGCGATCACATGGTCCTGCTGGAGTTCCGCACCGCCGCCGG
GATCACTCTCGGCATGGACGAGCTGTACAAGTAATACCACCCAGCTTTCTTGTACAAAGTGGTACGCGTG
AATTCACTCCTCAGGTGCAGGCTGCCTATCAGAAGGTGGTGGCTGGTGTGGCCAATGCCCTGGCTCACAA
ATACCACTGAGATCTTTTTCCCTCTGCCAAAAATTATGGGGACATCATGAAGCCCCTTGAGCATCTGACT
TCTGGCTAATAAAGGAAATTTATTTTCATTGCAATAGTGTGTTGGAATTTTTTGTGTCTCTCACTCGGAA
GGACATATGGGAGGGCAAATCATTTAAAACATCAGAATGAGTATTTGGTTTAGAGTTTGGCAACATATGC
CCATATGCTGGCTGCCATGAACAAAGGTTGGCTATAAAGAGGTCATCAGTATATGAAACAGCCCCCTGCT
GTCCATTCCTTATTCCATAGAAAAGCCTTGACTTGAGGTTAGATTTTTTTTATATTTTGTTTTGTGTTAT
TTTTTTCTTTAACATCCCTAAAATTTTCCTTACATGTTTTACTAGCCAGATTTTTCCTCCTCTCCTGACT
ACTCCCAGTCATAGCTGTCCCTCTTCTCTTATGGAGATCCCTCGACCTGCAGCCCAAGCTTGGCGTAATC
ATGGTCATAGCTGTTTCCTGTGTGAAATTGTTATCCGCTCACAATTCCACACAACATACGAGCCGGAAGC
ATAAAGTGTAAAGCCTGGGGTGCCTAATGAGTGAGCTAACTCACATTAATTGCGTTGCGCTCACTGCCCG
CTTTCCAGTCGGGAAACCTGTCGTGCCAGCGGATCGACAGTACTAAGCTTGGTCTAATACCCAATCTCTC
GTCTTATCCAGATGTTTTATACGCCTCTGGCCCGTGTCTCAAAATCTCTGATGTTACATTGCACAAGATA
AAATAATATCATCATGAACAATAAAACTGTCTGCTTACATAAACAGTAATACAAGGGGTGTTATGAGCCA
TATTCAACGGGAAACGTCGAGGCCGCGATTAAATTCCAACATGGATGCTGATTTATATGGGTATAAATGG
GCTCGCGATAATGTCGGGCAATCAGGTGCGACAATCTATCGCTTGTATGGGAAGCCCGATGCGCCAGAGT
TGTTTCTGAAACATGGCAAAGGTAGCGTTGCCAATGATGTTACAGATGAGATGGTCAGACTAAACTGGCT
GACGGAATTTATGCCTCTTCCGACCATCAAGCATTTTATCCGTACTCCTGATGATGCATGGTTACTCACC
ACTGCGATCCCCGGAAAAACAGCATTCCAGGTATTAGAAGAATATCCTGATTCAGGTGAAAATATTGTTG
ATGCGCTGGCAGTGTTCCTGCGCCGGTTGCATTCGATTCCTGTTTGTAATTGTCCTTTTAACAGCGATCG
CGTATTTCGTCTCGCTCAGGCGCAATCACGAATGAATAACGGTTTGGTTGATGCGAGTGATTTTGATGAC
GAGCGTAATGGCTGGCCTGTTGAACAAGTCTGGAAAGAAATGCATAAACTTTTGCCATTCTCACCGGATT
CAGTCGTCACTCATGGTGATTTCTCACTTGATAACCTTATTTTTGACGAGGGGAAATTAATAGGTTGTAT
TGATGTTGGACGAGTCGGAATCGCAGACCGATACCAGGATCTTGCCATCCTATGGAACTGCCTCGGTGAG
TTTTCTCCTTCATTACAGAAACGGCTTTTTCAAAAATATGGTATTGATAATCCTGATATGAATAAATTGC
AGTTTCATTTGATGCTCGATGAGTTTTTCTAATCAGAATTGGTTAATTGGTTGTAACACTGGCAGAGCAT
TACGCTGACTTGACGGGACGGCGCAAGCTCATGACCAAAATCCCTTAACGTGAGTTACGCGTCGTTCCAC
TGAGCGTCAGAGGTATCACTAGTATTACAGAGGTAAGTTATAACAGTCGCCTAACCC
Features (pLannotate 1.2.2; 28 found; start..end, strand, type, name):
     87..675     -  rep_origin     ori: high-copy-number ColE1/pMB1/pBR322/pUC origin of replication
    846..1706    -  CDS            AmpR: β-lactamase; bla; confers resistance to ampicillin, carbenicillin, and related antibiotics
   1707..1778    -  promoter       AmpR promoter: bla
   1857..2456    +  CDS            PuroR: puromycin N-acetyltransferase; pac from Streptomyces alboniger; confers resistance to puromycin
   2461..2541    +  CDS            HBB (fragment): HBB_PONPY - Experimental evidence at transcript level: Swiss-Prot protein existence level 2. Involved in oxygen transport from the lung to the various peripheral tissues. From Pongo pygmaeus (Bornean orangutan).
   2612..2667    +  polyA_signal   β-globin poly(A) signal: rabbit β-globin polyadenylation signal (Gil and Proudfoot, 1987)
   3646..3666    +  protein_bind   attB4: mutant version of attB; core recombination site for the Gateway® BP reaction BP Clonase™
   3734..3945    +  promoter       EF-1α core promoter: core promoter for human elongation factor EF-1α
   3946..4884    +  intron         EF-1α intron A: intron upstream of the start codon of human EF-1α
   4911..4931    +  protein_bind   attB1: mutant version of attB; core recombination site for the Gateway® BP reaction BP Clonase™
   4951..5646    +  CDS            mKate2: mKate2 is a basic (constitutively fluorescent) red fluorescent protein published in 2009, derived from Entacmaea quadricolor. It is reported to be a rapidly-maturing monomer with moderate acid sensitivity.
   5666..5690    -  protein_bind   attB2: mutant version of attB; recombination site for the Gateway® BP reaction BP Clonase™
   5838..5912    +  CDS            HBB (fragment): HBB_PONPY - Experimental evidence at transcript level: Swiss-Prot protein existence level 2. Involved in oxygen transport from the lung to the various peripheral tissues. From Pongo pygmaeus (Bornean orangutan).
   5983..6038    +  polyA_signal   β-globin poly(A) signal: rabbit β-globin polyadenylation signal (Gil and Proudfoot, 1987)
   6422..6447    +  misc_feature   SA: splice acceptor site
   7119..7139    +  protein_bind   attB4: mutant version of attB; core recombination site for the Gateway® BP reaction BP Clonase™
   7207..7418    +  promoter       EF-1α core promoter: core promoter for human elongation factor EF-1α
   7419..8357    +  intron         EF-1α intron A: intron upstream of the start codon of human EF-1α
   8384..8404    +  protein_bind   attB1: mutant version of attB; core recombination site for the Gateway® BP reaction BP Clonase™
   8415..9131    +  CDS            EBFP2: EBFP2 is a basic (constitutively fluorescent) blue fluorescent protein published in 2007, derived from Aequorea victoria. It is reported to be a rapidly-maturing monomer with moderate acid sensitivity.
   9139..9163    -  protein_bind   attB2: mutant version of attB; recombination site for the Gateway® BP reaction BP Clonase™
   9167..9247    +  CDS            HBB (fragment): HBB_PONPY - Experimental evidence at transcript level: Swiss-Prot protein existence level 2. Involved in oxygen transport from the lung to the various peripheral tissues. From Pongo pygmaeus (Bornean orangutan).
   9318..9373    +  polyA_signal   β-globin poly(A) signal: rabbit β-globin polyadenylation signal (Gil and Proudfoot, 1987)
   9756..9778    -  protein_bind   lac operator (fragment): The lac repressor binds to the lac operator to inhibit transcription in E. coli. This inhibition can be relieved by adding lactose or isopropyl-β-D-thiogalactopyranoside (IPTG). lac repressor encoded by lacI
   9782..9812    -  promoter       lac promoter: promoter for the E. coli lac operon
   9827..9848    -  protein_bind   CAP binding site: CAP binding activates transcription in the presence of cAMP. E. coli catabolite activator protein
   9861..9900    -  CDS            lacI (fragment): lac repressor; lacI; The lac repressor binds to the lac operator to inhibit transcription in E. coli. This inhibition can be relieved by adding lactose or isopropyl-β-D-thiogalactopyranoside (IPTG).
  10073..10882   +  CDS            KanR: aminoglycoside phosphotransferase; aph(3')-Ia; confers resistance to kanamycin in bacteria or G418 (Geneticin®) in eukaryotes
