[The description below was written by a language model from this plasmid's Addgene catalogue record and pLannotate feature annotations shown in this document.]
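Description:
LSB-hsa-miR-34c-5p is a mammalian expression and synthetic biology plasmid built on the Low Sensor Backbone (LSB). It is designed to report the activity of the human microRNA miR-34c-5p by fluorescence. In bacteria it replicates from a high-copy ColE1/pUC-type origin and carries both AmpR (β-lactamase) and KanR (aph(3')-Ia), consistent with the dual ampicillin and kanamycin selection recorded. A puromycin N-acetyltransferase coding region followed by a rabbit β-globin poly(A) signal allows puromycin selection in mammalian cells, although no promoter for it is annotated in the feature table.

The payload consists of two parallel transcription units. Each is driven by the human EF-1α core promoter with its intron A and terminated by a β-globin 3' region and poly(A) signal, with Gateway attB4/attB1/attB2 scars left over from modular assembly. The first unit encodes the red fluorescent protein mKate2 and, according to the record, carries the hsa-miR-34c-5p target in its 3' UTR. That target is not annotated as a separate feature, but an unannotated stretch lies between the attB2 site after mKate2 and the β-globin sequence. The second unit encodes the blue protein EBFP2 without a target and serves as an internal reference for delivery and expression. When miR-34c-5p is active in a cell, mKate2 output is repressed relative to EBFP2, so the red-to-blue ratio gives a readout of miRNA activity.

The depositor notes that the repeated poly(A) elements make the plasmid inherently unstable. The depositor also notes that the physical plasmid differs slightly from the deposited sequence, including short insertions flanking the puromycin coding region that do not impair selection.
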