Addgene plasmid #103469: LSB-hsa-miR-34c-5p
Purpose: Used to sense miRNA activity using fluorescence based tools. hsa-miR-34c-5p target in 3' UTR of of mKate. miRNA activity can be measured by the repression of mKate2 relative to EBFP2 fluorescent proteins . Plasmid is inherently unstable; please see Depositor Comments
Depositing lab: Ron Weiss. Depositing organization: Massachusetts Institute of Technology. Publication: A mixed antagonistic/synergistic miRNA repression model enables accurate predictions of multi-input miRNA sensor activity. Gam JJ, Babb J, Weiss R. Nat Commun. 2018 Jun 22;9(1):2430. doi: 10.1038/s41467-018-04575-0. PubMed 29934631.
Backbone
  Vector backbone: Low Sensor Backbone (LSB)
  Vector type: Mammalian Expression, Synthetic Biology
Growth in bacteria
  Bacterial resistance: Ampicillin and Kanamycin, 100 & 50 μg/mL
  Growth temperature: 30°C
  Growth strain: NEB Stable
  Copy number: High Copy
Gene/Insert
  Gene/Insert name: hsa-miR-34c-5p target
  Species: H. sapiens (human)
  Entrez Gene: MIR34C (a.k.a. MIRN34C, miRNA34C, mir-34c)
  Promoter: EF-1a
  Cloning method: Gibson Cloning
Terms and licenses: Academic/Nonprofit Terms; Industry Terms: Not Available to Industry
Depositor comments: Please note that this plasmid is inherently unstable due to a repeating poly A element. We recommend performing a diagnostic digest on multiple colonies upon receipt. The depositors would like to note the presence of several discrepancies between the depositor sequence and physical plasmid sequence. In particular, the sequences upstream and downstream of the puromycin coding region have 10 bp insertions which do not affect the ability to perform puromycin selection. The sequences for those regions within the physical plasmids are as follows: Upstream of Puro: GAATTCGACCGCCTGTCTCAAGGTGCCACC; Downstream of Puro: GCTTTGAGACTACGCGTGAATTCACTCCTC.
How to cite: LSB-hsa-miR-34c-5p was a gift from Ron Weiss (Addgene plasmid # 103469 ; http://n2t.net/addgene:103469 ; RRID:Addgene_103469)
