>Addgene plasmid #103469 | LSB-hsa-miR-34c-5p | depositor partial sequence | sequence record 195988 | hsa-miR-34c-5p target
GCAATCAGCTAACTACACTGCCT
