>Addgene plasmid #103469 | LSB-hsa-miR-34c-5p | addgene partial sequence | sequence record 270883 | mKate2-F 5'-ACCCGCTAAGAACCTCAAGA-3'
TCAAGGAGGCCGACAAAGAGACATACGTCGAGCAGCACGAGGTGGCTGTGGCCAGATACTGCGACCTCCC
TAGCAAACTGGGGCACAAACTTAATTGAGAATTCTACCACCCAGCTTTCTTGTACAAAGTGGTACGTCTC
AAGACCAGAGGTCTCTGCTTCTTAAGTTGCAATCAGCTAACTACACTGCCTGCAATCAGCTAACTACACT
GCCTGCAATCAGCTAACTACACTGCCTGCAATCAGCTAACTACACTGCCTCAACCAGAAGAGACCTGTGC
TTCACTCCTCAGGTGCAGGCTGCCTATCAGAAGGTGGTGGCTGGTGTGGCCAATGCCCTGGCTCACAAAT
ACCACTGAGATCTTTTTCCCTCTGCCAAAAATTATGGGGACATCATGAAGCCCCTTGAGCATCTGACTTC
TGGCTAATAAAGGAAATTTATTTTCATTGCAATAGTGTGTTGGAATTTTTTGTGTCTCTCACTCGGAAGG
ACATATGGGAGGGCAAATCATTTAAAACATCAGAATGAGTATTTGGTTTAGAGTTTGGCAACATATGCCC
ATATGCTGGCTGCCATGAACAAAGGTTGGCTATAAAGAGGTCATCAGTATATGAAACAGCCCCCTGCTGT
CCATTCCTTATT
